>Addgene plasmid #154532 | pEPYC0CM0434 | depositor full sequence | sequence record 299403 | pEPYC0CM0434 sequence 2186 bps
AGCAACTGACTGAAATGCCTCAAAATGTTCTTTACGATGCCATTGGGATATATCAACGGTGGTATATCCA
GTGATTTTTTTCTCCATTTTAGCTTCCTTAGCTCCTGAAAATCTCGATAACTCAAAAAATACGCCCGGTA
GTGATCTTATTTCATTATGGTGAAAGTTGGAACCTCTTACGTGCCCGATCAACTCGAGTGCCACCTGACG
TCTAAGAAACCATTATTATCATGACATTAACCTATAAAAATAGGCGTATCACGAGGCAGAATTTCAGATA
AAAAAAATCCTTAGCTTTCGCTAAGGATGATTTCTGGAATTCGGTCTCAGGAGGGAGGCGTGTCGTTTTA
GTGAGGTGGTGGAGCACGACAAAAAATGTCAAAGATATCAGAAGATCAAAGGGCTACTATATAAGGTTTT
GCTATTCATTGAAAGCAGTAGTGACTGATTTGTATATATACTCGAGACCCTGCAGTCCGGCAAAAAAGGG
CAAGGTGTCACCACCCTGCCCTTTTTCTTTAAAACCGAAAAGATTACTTCGCGTTATGCAGGCTTCCTCG
CTCACTGACTCGCTGCGCTCGGTCGTTCGGCTGCGGCGAGCGGTATCAGCTCACTCAAAGGCGGTAATAC
GGTTATCCACAGAATCAGGGGATAACGCAGGAAAGAACATGTGAGCAAAAGGCCAGCAAAAGGCCAGGAA
CCGTAAAAAGGCCGCGTTGCTGGCGTTTTTCCACAGGCTCCGCCCCCCTGACGAGCATCACAAAAATCGA
CGCTCAAGTCAGAGGTGGCGAAACCCGACAGGACTATAAAGATACCAGGCGTTTCCCCCTGGAAGCTCCC
TCGTGCGCTCTCCTGTTCCGACCCTGCCGCTTACCGGATACCTGTCCGCCTTTCTCCCTTCGGGAAGCGT
GGCGCTTTCTCATAGCTCACGCTGTAGGTATCTCAGTTCGGTGTAGGTCGTTCGCTCCAAGCTGGGCTGT
GTGCACGAACCCCCCGTTCAGCCCGACCGCTGCGCCTTATCCGGTAACTATCGTCTTGAGTCCAACCCGG
TAAGACACGACTTATCGCCACTGGCAGCAGCCACTGGTAACAGGATTAGCAGAGCGAGGTATGTAGGCGG
TGCTACAGAGTTCTTGAAGTGGTGGCCTAACTACGGCTACACTAGAAGAACAGTATTTGGTATCTGCGCT
CTGCTGAAGCCAGTTACCTTCGGAAAAAGAGTTGGTAGCTCTTGATCCGGCAAACAAACCACCGCTGGTA
GCGGTGGTTTTTTTGTTTGCAAGCAGCAGATTACGCGCAGAAAAAAAGGATCTCAAGAAGATCCTTTGAT
CTTTTCTACGGGGTCTGACGCTCAGTGGAACGAAAACTCACGTTAAGGGATTTTGGTCATGAGATTATCA
AAAAGGATCTTCACCTAGATCCTTTTAAATTAAAAATGAAGTTTTAAATCAATCTAAAGTATATATGAGT
AAACTTGGTCTGACAGCTCGAGGCTTGGATTCTCACCAATAAAAAACGCCCGGCGGCAACCGAGCGTTCT
GAACAAATCCAGATGGAGTTCTGAGGTCATTACTGGATCTATCAACAGGAGTCCAAGCGAGCTCGATATC
AAATTACGCCCCGCCCTGCCACTCATCGCAGTACTGTTGTAATTCATTAAGCATTCTGCCGACATGGAAG
CCATCACAAACGGCATGATGAACCTGAATCGCCAGCGGCATCAGCACCTTGTCGCCTTGCGTATAATATT
TGCCCATGGTGAAAACGGGGGCGAAGAAGTTGTCCATATTGGCCACGTTTAAATCAAAACTGGTGAAACT
CACCCAGGGATTGGCTGAGACGAAAAACATATTCTCAATAAACCCTTTAGGGAAATAGGCCAGGTTTTCA
CCGTAACACGCCACATCTTGCGAATATATGTGTAGAAACTGCCGGAAATCGTCGTGGTATTCACTCCAGA
GCGATGAAAACGTTTCAGTTTGCTCATGGAAAACGGTGTAACAAGGGTGAACACTATCCCATATCACCAG
CTCACCGTCTTTCATTGCCATACGAAATTCCGGATGAGCATTCATCAGGCGGGCAAGAATGTGAATAAAG
GCCGGATAAAACTTGTGCTTATTTTTCTTTACGGTCTTTAAAAAGGCCGTAATATCCAGCTGAACGGTCT
GGTTATAGGTACATTG
Features (pLannotate 1.2.2; 6 found; start..end, strand, type, name):
     88..185     -  promoter       cat promoter: promoter of the E. coli cat gene encoding chloramphenicol acetyltransferase
    271..314     -  terminator     bacterial terminator: putative bacterial transcription terminator
    476..533     +  terminator     his operon terminator: This putative transcriptin terminator from the E. coli his operon has a 2-bp deletion introduced during synthesis. Its efficiency has not been determined.
    728..1316    -  rep_origin     ori: high-copy-number ColE1/pMB1/pBR322/pUC origin of replication
   1499..1593    -  terminator     lambda t0 terminator: transcription terminator from phage lambda
   1617..87      -  CDS            cat (across the origin): CAT_ECOLX - Experimental evidence at protein level: Swiss-Prot protein existence level 1. This enzyme is an effector of chloramphenicol resistance in bacteria. From Escherichia coli. This protein is used as a marker in many commonly used cloning vectors, such as pACYC184.
