[The description below was written by a language model from this plasmid's Addgene catalogue record and pLannotate feature annotations shown in this document.]
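Description:
pEPYC0CM0434 is a small (about 2.2 kb) synthetic biology plasmid that stores a single Phytobricks Level 0 standard part, MinSyn_030, in the pUAP1 universal acceptor backbone. It is a bacterial storage and cloning vector rather than an expression or delivery vector in its own right. It is propagated in E. coli from a high-copy ColE1/pUC-type origin and selected with chloramphenicol, conferred by the cat (chloramphenicol acetyltransferase) gene. This gene is driven by its native cat promoter and followed by the phage lambda t0 terminator. In the annotated map the cat coding sequence spans the numbering origin of the circular sequence. Two further annotated elements, a putative bacterial terminator and a his operon terminator, lie between the cat promoter and the origin. They probably flank the part insertion site and insulate it from read-through transcription, although the table does not annotate the insert itself.

The insert is a fully synthetic sequence cloned using BpiI, a Type IIS enzyme, and both BpiI sites were destroyed in the process. This is the usual outcome when a part is domesticated into a universal acceptor, leaving it ready for release and assembly in Golden Gate/MoClo-style reactions that follow the Phytobrick standard. The record does not describe the composition or function of MinSyn_030. The name and the associated study on the rational design of minimal synthetic promoters for plants suggest it is one of a series of minimal synthetic plant promoter parts. Its expected use is as a promoter module to be combined with coding sequences, terminators and other Level 0 parts into plant transcription units. The regulatory motifs, strength and host specificity of this part are not stated in the record.
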