Addgene plasmid #154532: pEPYC0CM0434
Purpose: Phytobricks Level 0 part
Depositing lab: Nicola Patron. Depositing organization: Earlham Institute. Publication: Rational design of minimal synthetic promoters for plants. Cai YM, Kallam K, Tidd H, Gendarini G, Salzman A, Patron NJ. Nucleic Acids Res. 2020 Aug 28. pii: 5897334. doi: 10.1093/nar/gkaa682. PubMed 32856047.
Backbone
  Vector backbone: pUAP1
  Vector type: Synthetic Biology
Growth in bacteria
  Bacterial resistance: Chloramphenicol, 25 μg/mL
  Growth temperature: 37°C
  Growth strain: NEB Stable
  Copy number: High Copy
Gene/Insert
  Gene/Insert name: MinSyn_030
  Species: Synthetic
  Cloning method: Restriction Enzyme; 5′ cloning site BpiI (destroyed during cloning); 3′ cloning site BpiI (destroyed during cloning)
Terms and licenses: Academic/Nonprofit Terms; Industry Terms: Not Available to Industry
Depositor comments: Please visit https://www.biorxiv.org/content/10.1101/2020.05.14.095406v1 for bioRxiv preprint.
How to cite: pEPYC0CM0434 was a gift from Nicola Patron (Addgene plasmid # 154532 ; http://n2t.net/addgene:154532 ; RRID:Addgene_154532)
